>Addgene plasmid #122237 | pBA900 | addgene full sequence | sequence record 292010 | Addgene NGS Result
GATATCCACTGACCTTTGGATGGTGCTACAAGCTAGTACCAGTTGAGCAAGAGAAGGTAGAAGAAGCCAA
TGAAGGAGAGAACACCCGCTTGTTACACCCTGTGAGCCTGCATGGGATGGATGACCCGGAGAGAGAAGTA
TTAGAGTGGAGGTTTGACAGCCGCCTAGCATTTCATCACATGGCCCGAGAGCTGCATCCGGACTGTACTG
GGTCTCTCTGGTTAGACCAGATCTGAGCCTGGGAGCTCTCTGGCTAACTAGGGAACCCACTGCTTAAGCC
TCAATAAAGCTTGCCTTGAGTGCTTCAAGTAGTGTGTGCCCGTCTGTTGTGTGACTCTGGTAACTAGAGA
TCCCTCAGACCCTTTTAGTCAGTGTGGAAAATCTCTAGCAGCATGTGAGCAAAAGGCCAGCAAAAGGCCA
GGAACCGTAAAAAGGCCGCGTTGCTGGCGTTTTTCCATAGGCTCCGCCCCCCTGACGAGCATCACAAAAA
TCGACGCTCAAGTCAGAGGTGGCGAAACCCGACAGGACTATAAAGATACCAGGCGTTTCCCCCTGGAAGC
TCCCTCGTGCGCTCTCCTGTTCCGACCCTGCCGCTTACCGGATACCTGTCCGCCTTTCTCCCTTCGGGAA
GCGTGGCGCTTTCTCATAGCTCACGCTGTAGGTATCTCAGTTCGGTGTAGGTCGTTCGCTCCAAGCTGGG
CTGTGTGCACGAACCCCCCGTTCAGCCCGACCGCTGCGCCTTATCCGGTAACTATCGTCTTGAGTCCAAC
CCGGTAAGACACGACTTATCGCCACTGGCAGCAGCCACTGGTAACAGGATTAGCAGAGCGAGGTATGTAG
GCGGTGCTACAGAGTTCTTGAAGTGGTGGCCTAACTACGGCTACACTAGAAGAACAGTATTTGGTATCTG
CGCTCTGCTGAAGCCAGTTACCTTCGGAAAAAGAGTTGGTAGCTCTTGATCCGGCAAACAAACCACCGCT
GGTAGCGGTGGTTTTTTTGTTTGCAAGCAGCAGATTACGCGCAGAAAAAAAGGATCTCAAGAAGATCCTT
TGATCTTTTCTACGGGGTCTGACGCTCAGTGGAACGAAAACTCACGTTAAGGGATTTTGGTCATGAGATT
ATCAAAAAGGATCTTCACCTAGATCCTTTTAAATTAAAAATGAAGTTTTAAATCAATCTAAAGTATATAT
GAGTAAACTTGGTCTGACAGTTACCAATGCTTAATCAGTGAGGCACCTATCTCAGCGATCTGTCTATTTC
GTTCATCCATAGTTGCCTGACTCCCCGTCGTGTAGATAACTACGATACGGGAGGGCTTACCATCTGGCCC
CAGTGCTGCAATGATACCGCGAGACCCACGCTCACCGGCTCCAGATTTATCAGCAATAAACCAGCCAGCC
GGAAGGGCCGAGCGCAGAAGTGGTCCTGCAACTTTATCCGCCTCCATCCAGTCTATTAATTGTTGCCGGG
AAGCTAGAGTAAGTAGTTCGCCAGTTAATAGTTTGCGCAACGTTGTTGCCATTGCTACAGGCATCGTGGT
GTCACGCTCGTCGTTTGGTATGGCTTCATTCAGCTCCGGTTCCCAACGATCAAGGCGAGTTACATGATCC
CCCATGTTGTGCAAAAAAGCGGTTAGCTCCTTCGGTCCTCCGATCGTTGTCAGAAGTAAGTTGGCCGCAG
TGTTATCACTCATGGTTATGGCAGCACTGCATAATTCTCTTACTGTCATGCCATCCGTAAGATGCTTTTC
TGTGACTGGTGAGTACTCAACCAAGTCATTCTGAGAATAGTGTATGCGGCGACCGAGTTGCTCTTGCCCG
GCGTCAATACGGGATAATACCGCGCCACATAGCAGAACTTTAAAAGTGCTCATCATTGGAAAACGTTCTT
CGGGGCGAAAACTCTCAAGGATCTTACCGCTGTTGAGATCCAGTTCGATGTAACCCACTCGTGCACCCAA
CTGATCTTCAGCATCTTTTACTTTCACCAGCGTTTCTGGGTGAGCAAAAACAGGAAGGCAAAATGCCGCA
AAAAAGGGAATAAGGGCGACACGGAAATGTTGAATACTCATACTCTTCCTTTTTCAATATTATTGAAGCA
TTTATCAGGGTTATTGTCTCATGAGCGGATACATATTTGAATGTATTTAGAAAAATAAACAAATAGGGGT
TCCGCGCACATTTCCCCGAAAAGTGCCACCTGACGTCGACGGATCGGGAGATCTCCCGATCCCCTATGGT
GCACTCTCAGTACAATCTGCTCTGATGCCGCATAGTTAAGCCAGTATCTGCTCCCTGCTTGTGTGTTGGA
GGTCGCTGAGTAGTGCGCGAGCAAAATTTAAGCTACAACAAGGCAAGGCTTGACCGACAATTGCATGAAG
AATCTGCTTAGGGTTAGGCGTTTTGCGCTGCTTCGCGATGTACGGGCCAGATATACGCGTTGACATTGAT
TATTGACTAGTTATTAATAGTAATCAATTACGGGGTCATTAGTTCATAGCCCATATATGGAGTTCCGCGT
TACATAACTTACGGTAAATGGCCCGCCTGGCTGACCGCCCAACGACCCCCGCCCATTGACGTCAATAATG
ACGTATGTTCCCATAGTAACGCCAATAGGGACTTTCCATTGACGTCAATGGGTGGAGTATTTACGGTAAA
CTGCCCACTTGGCAGTACATCAAGTGTATCATATGCCAAGTACGCCCCCTATTGACGTCAATGACGGTAA
ATGGCCCGCCTGGCATTATGCCCAGTACATGACCTTATGGGACTTTCCTACTTGGCAGTACATCTACGTA
TTAGTCATCGCTATTACCATGGTGATGCGGTTTTGGCAGTACATCAATGGGCGTGGATAGCGGTTTGACT
CACGGGGATTTCCAAGTCTCCACCCCATTGACGTCAATGGGAGTTTGTTTTGGCACCAAAATCAACGGGA
CTTTCCAAAATGTCGTAACAACTCCGCCCCATTGACGCAAATGGGCGGTAGGCGTGTACGGTGGGAGGTC
TATATAAGCAGCGCGTTTTGCCTGTACTGGGTCTCTCTGGTTAGACCAGATCTGAGCCTGGGAGCTCTCT
GGCTAACTAGGGAACCCACTGCTTAAGCCTCAATAAAGCTTGCCTTGAGTGCTTCAAGTAGTGTGTGCCC
GTCTGTTGTGTGACTCTGGTAACTAGAGATCCCTCAGACCCTTTTAGTCAGTGTGGAAAATCTCTAGCAG
TGGCGCCCGAACAGGGACTTGAAAGCGAAAGGGAAACCAGAGGAGCTCTCTCGACGCAGGACTCGGCTTG
CTGAAGCGCGCACGGCAAGAGGCGAGGGGCGGCGACTGGTGAGTACGCCAAAAATTTTGACTAGCGGAGG
CTAGAAGGAGAGAGATGGGTGCGAGAGCGTCAGTATTAAGCGGGGGAGAATTAGATCGCGATGGGAAAAA
ATTCGGTTAAGGCCAGGGGGAAAGAAAAAATATAAATTAAAACATATAGTATGGGCAAGCAGGGAGCTAG
AACGATTCGCAGTTAATCCTGGCCTGTTAGAAACATCAGAAGGCTGTAGACAAATACTGGGACAGCTACA
ACCATCCCTTCAGACAGGATCAGAAGAACTTAGATCATTATATAATACAGTAGCAACCCTCTATTGTGTG
CATCAAAGGATAGAGATAAAAGACACCAAGGAAGCTTTAGACAAGATAGAGGAAGAGCAAAACAAAAGTA
AGACCACCGCACAGCAAGCGGCCGGCCGCTGATCTTCAGACCTGGAGGAGGAGATATGAGGGACAATTGG
AGAAGTGAATTATATAAATATAAAGTAGTAAAAATTGAACCATTAGGAGTAGCACCCACCAAGGCAAAGA
GAAGAGTGGTGCAGAGAGAAAAAAGAGCAGTGGGAATAGGAGCTTTGTTCCTTGGGTTCTTGGGAGCAGC
AGGAAGCACTATGGGCGCAGCGTCAATGACGCTGACGGTACAGGCCAGACAATTATTGTCTGGTATAGTG
CAGCAGCAGAACAATTTGCTGAGGGCTATTGAGGCGCAACAGCATCTGTTGCAACTCACAGTCTGGGGCA
TCAAGCAGCTCCAGGCAAGAATCCTGGCTGTGGAAAGATACCTAAAGGATCAACAGCTCCTGGGGATTTG
GGGTTGCTCTGGAAAACTCATTTGCACCACTGCTGTGCCTTGGAATGCTAGTTGGAGTAATAAATCTCTG
GAACAGATTTGGAATCACACGACCTGGATGGAGTGGGACAGAGAAATTAACAATTACACAAGCTTAATAC
ACTCCTTAATTGAAGAATCGCAAAACCAGCAAGAAAAGAATGAACAAGAATTATTGGAATTAGATAAATG
GGCAAGTTTGTGGAATTGGTTTAACATAACAAATTGGCTGTGGTATATAAAATTATTCATAATGATAGTA
GGAGGCTTGGTAGGTTTAAGAATAGTTTTTGCTGTACTTTCTATAGTGAATAGAGTTAGGCAGGGATATT
CACCATTATCGTTTCAGACCCACCTCCCAACCCCGAGGGGACCCGACAGGCCCGAAGGAATAGAAGAAGA
AGGTGGAGAGAGAGACAGAGACAGATCCATTCGATTAGTGAACGGATCGGCACTGCGTGCGCCAATTCTG
CAGACAAATGGCAGTATTCATCCACAATTTTAAAAGAAAAGGGGGGATTGGGGGGTACAGTGCAGGGGAA
AGAATAGTAGACATAATAGCAACAGACATACAAACTAAAGAATTACAAAAACAAATTACAAAAATTCAAA
ATTTTCGGGTTTATTACAGGGACAGCAGAGATCCAGTTTGGTTAGTACCGGGCCCGCTCTAGAGATCCGA
CGCGCCATCTCTAGGCCCGCGCCGGCCCCCTCGCACGGACTTGTGGGAGAAGCTCGGCTACTCCCCTGCC
CCGGTTAATTTGCATATAATATTTCCTAGTAACTATAGAGGCTTAATGTGCGATAAAAGACAGATAATCT
GTTCTTTTTAATACTAGCTACATTTTACATGATAGGCTTGGATTTCTATAACTTCGTATAGCATACATTA
TACGAAGTTATAAACAGCACAAAAGGAAACTCACCCTAACTGTAAAGTAATTGTGTGTTTTGAGACTATA
AGTATCCCTTGGAGAACCACCTTGTTGGACCAGGATGGGCACCACCCGTTTAAGAGCTAAGCTGGAAACA
GCATAGCAAGTTTAAATAAGGCTAGTCCGTTATCAACTTGAAAAAGTGGCACCGAGTCGGTGCGCTCACC
TATTAGCGGCTAAGGTTTTTTTCTCGAGTACTAGGATCCATTAGGCGGCCGCGTGGATAACCGTATTACC
GCCATGCATGTGCCCGTCAGTGGGCAGAGCGCACATCGCCCACAGTCCCCGAGAAGTTGGGGGGAGGGGT
CGGCAATTGAACCGGTGCCTAGAGAAGGTGGCGCGGGGTAAACTGGGAAAGTGATGTCGTGTACTGGCTC
CGCCTTTTTCCCGAGGGTGGGGGAGAACCGTATATAAGTGCAGTAGTCGCCGTGAACGTTCTTTTTCGCA
ACGGGTTTGCCGCCAGAACACAGGTAAGTGCCGTGTGTGGTTCCCGCGGGCCTGGCCTCTTTACGGGTTA
TGGCCCTTGCGTGCCTTGAATTACTTCCACCTGGCTGCAGTACGTGATTCTTGATCCCGAGCTTCGGGTT
GGAAGTGGGTGGGAGAGTTCGAGGCCTTGCGCTTAAGGAGCCCCTTCGCCTCGTGCTTGAGTTGAGGCCT
GGCCTGGGCGCTGGGGCCGCCGCGTGCGAATCTGGTGGCACCTTCGCGCCTGTCTCGCTGCTTTCGATAA
GTCTCTAGCCATTTAAAATTTTTGATGACCTGCTGCGACGCTTTTTTTCTGGCAAGATAGTCTTGTAAAT
GCGGGCCAAGATCTGCACACTGGTATTTCGGTTTTTGGGGCCGCGGGCGGCGACGGGGCCCGTGCGTCCC
AGCGCACATGTTCGGCGAGGCGGGGCCTGCGAGCGCGGCCACCGAGAATCGGACGGGGGTAGTCTCAAGC
TGGCCGGCCTGCTCTGGTGCCTGGCCTCGCGCCGCCGTGTATCGCCCCGCCCTGGGCGGCAAGGCTGGCC
CGGTCGGCACCAGTTGCGTGAGCGGAAAGATGGCCGCTTCCCGGCCCTGCTGCAGGGAGCTCAAAATGGA
GGACGCGGCGCTCGGGAGAGCGGGCGGGTGAGTCACCCACACAAAGGAAAAGGGCCTTTCCGTCCTCAGC
CGTCGCTTCATGTGACTCCACGGAGTACCGGGCGCCGTCCAGGCACCTCGATTAGTTCTCGCGCTTTTGG
AGTACGTCGTCTTTAGGTTGGGGGGAGGGGTTTTATGCGATGGAGTTTCCCCACACTGAGTGGGTGGAGA
CTGAAGTTAGGCCAGCTTGGCACTTGATGTAATTCTCCTTGGAATTTGCCCTTTTTGAGTTTGGATCTTG
GTTCATTCTCAAGCCTCAGACAGTGGTTCAAAGTTTTTTTCTTCCATTTCAGGTGTCGTGAGCTAGCCCA
CCATGACCGAGTACAAGCCCACGGTGCGCCTCGCCACCCGCGACGACGTCCCCCGGGCCGTACGCACCCT
CGCCGCCGCGTTCGCCGACTACCCCGCCACGCGCCACACCGTCGACCCGGACCGCCACATCGAGCGGGTC
ACCGAGCTGCAAGAACTCTTCCTCACGCGCGTCGGGCTCGACATCGGCAAGGTGTGGGTCGCGGACGACG
GCGCCGCGGTGGCGGTCTGGACCACGCCGGAGAGCGTCGAAGCGGGGGCGGTGTTCGCCGAGATCGGCCC
GCGCATGGCCGAGTTGAGCGGTTCCCGGCTGGCCGCGCAGCAACAGATGGAAGGCCTCCTGGCGCCGCAC
CGGCCCAAGGAGCCCGCGTGGTTCCTGGCCACCGTCGGCGTCTCGCCCGACCACCAGGGCAAGGGTCTGG
GCAGCGCCGTCGTGCTCCCCGGAGTGGAGGCGGCCGAGCGCGCCGGGGTGCCCGCCTTCCTGGAGACCTC
CGCGCCCCGCAACCTCCCCTTCTACGAGCGGCTCGGCTTCACCGTCACCGCCGACGTCGAGGTGCCCGAA
GGACCGCGCACCTGGTGCATGACCCGCAAGCCCGGTGCCGGATCGGGAGAGGGCAGAGGAAGTCTGCTAA
CATGCGGTGACGTCGAGGAGAATCCTGGCCCACCGGTCGCCACCAGCGAGCTGATTAAGGAGAACATGCA
CATGAAGCTGTACATGGAGGGCACCGTGGACAACCATCACTTCAAGTGCACATCCGAGGGCGAAGGCAAG
CCCTACGAGGGCACCCAGACCATGAGAATCAAGGTGGTCGAGGGCGGCCCTCTCCCCTTCGCCTTCGACA
TCCTGGCTACTAGCTTCCTCTACGGCAGCAAGACCTTCATCAACCACACCCAGGGCATCCCCGACTTCTT
CAAGCAGTCCTTCCCTGAGGGCTTCACATGGGAGAGAGTCACCACATACGAAGACGGGGGCGTGCTGACC
GCTACCCAGGACACCAGCCTCCAGGACGGCTGCCTCATCTACAACGTCAAGATCAGAGGGGTGAACTTCA
CATCCAACGGCCCTGTGATGCAGAAGAAAACACTCGGCTGGGAGGCCTTCACCGAGACGCTGTACCCCGC
TGACGGCGGCCTGGAAGGCAGAAACGACATGGCCCTGAAGCTCGTGGGCGGGAGCCATCTGATCGCAAAC
ATCAAGACCACATATAGATCCAAGAAACCCGCTAAGAACCTCAAGATGCCTGGCGTCTACTATGTGGACT
ACAGACTGGAAAGAATCAAGGAGGCCAACAACGAGACCTACGTCGAGCAGCACGAGGTGGCAGTGGCCAG
ATACTGCGACCTCCCTAGCAAACTGGGGCACAAGCTTAATTAAGAATTCGTCGAGGGACCTAATAACTTC
GTATAGCATACATTATACGAAGTTATACATGTTTAAGGGTTCCGGTTCCACTAGGTACAATTCGATATCA
AGCTTATCGATAATCAACCTCTGGATTACAAAATTTGTGAAAGATTGACTGGTATTCTTAACTATGTTGC
TCCTTTTACGCTATGTGGATACGCTGCTTTAATGCCTTTGTATCATGCTATTGCTTCCCGTATGGCTTTC
ATTTTCTCCTCCTTGTATAAATCCTGGTTGCTGTCTCTTTATGAGGAGTTGTGGCCCGTTGTCAGGCAAC
GTGGCGTGGTGTGCACTGTGTTTGCTGACGCAACCCCCACTGGTTGGGGCATTGCCACCACCTGTCAGCT
CCTTTCCGGGACTTTCGCTTTCCCCCTCCCTATTGCCACGGCGGAACTCATCGCCGCCTGCCTTGCCCGC
TGCTGGACAGGGGCTCGGCTGTTGGGCACTGACAATTCCGTGGTGTTGTCGGGGAAATCATCGTCCTTTC
CTTGGCTGCTCGCCTGTGTTGCCACCTGGATTCTGCGCGGGACGTCCTTCTGCTACGTCCCTTCGGCCCT
CAATCCAGCGGACCTTCCTTCCCGCGGCCTGCTGCCGGCTCTGCGGCCTCTTCCGCGTCTTCGCCTTCGC
CCTCAGACGAGTCGGATCTCCCTTTGGGCCGCCTCCCCGCATCGATACCGTCGACCTCGATCGAGACCTA
GAAAAACATGGAGCAATCACAAGTAGCAATACAGCAGCTACCAATGCTGATTGTGCCTGGCTAGAAGCAC
AAGAGGAGGAGGAGGTGGGTTTTCCAGTCACACCTCAGGTACCTTTAAGACCAATGACTTACAAGGCAGC
TGTAGATCTTAGCCACTTTTTAAAAGAAAAGGGGGGACTGGAAGGGCTAATTCACTCCCAACGAAGACAA
GATATCCTTGATCTGTGGATCTACCACACACAAGGCTACTTCCCTGATTGGCAGAACTACACACCAGGGC
CAGGGATCA
Features (pLannotate 1.2.2; 24 found; start..end, strand, type, name):
    210..390     +  LTR            5' LTR (truncated): truncated 5' long terminal repeat (LTR) from HIV-1
    452..1040    -  rep_origin     ori: high-copy-number ColE1/pMB1/pBR322/pUC origin of replication
   1211..2071    -  CDS            AmpR: β-lactamase; bla; confers resistance to ampicillin, carbenicillin, and related antibiotics
   2072..2176    -  promoter       AmpR promoter: bla
   2235..2287    -  misc_feature   bom (fragment): basis of mobility region from pBR322
   2442..2821    +  enhancer       CMV enhancer: human cytomegalovirus immediate early enhancer
   2822..3021    +  promoter       CMV promoter: human cytomegalovirus (CMV) immediate early promoter
   3039..3219    +  LTR            5' LTR (truncated): truncated 5' long terminal repeat (LTR) from HIV-1
   3266..3391    +  misc_feature   HIV-1 Ψ: packaging signal of human immunodeficiency virus type 1
   3375..3713    +  CDS            HIV-1 gag (fragment): gag protein from human immunodeficiency virus 1; gag
   3888..4121    +  misc_feature   RRE: The Rev response element (RRE) of HIV-1 allows for Rev-dependent mRNA export from the nucleus to the cytoplasm.
   4498..4598    +  CDS            Rev (fragment): human immunodeficiency virus 1 (HIV-1) Rev protein; rev; enhances nuclear export of unspliced and incompletely spliced viral mRNAs
   4648..4765    +  misc_feature   cPPT/CTS: central polypurine tract and central termination sequence of HIV-1
   5018..5051    +  protein_bind   loxP: Cre-mediated recombination occurs in the 8-bp core sequence (GCATACAT). Cre recombinase
   5138..5157    -  CDS            VN155(I152L) (fragment): improved N-terminal fragment of mVenus for use in bimolecular fluorescence complementation (BiFC) (Kodama and Hu, 2010)
   5176..5243    +  misc_RNA       tracrRNA (fragment): trans-activating CRISPR RNA for the Streptococcus pyogenes CRISPR/Cas9 system
   5330..6501    +  promoter       EF-1α promoter: strong constitutive promoter for human elongation factor EF-1α
   6513..7109    +  CDS            PuroR: puromycin N-acetyltransferase; pac from Streptomyces alboniger; confers resistance to puromycin
   7185..7883    +  CDS            TagBFP: monomeric blue fluorescent protein mammalian codon-optimized
   7903..7936    +  protein_bind   loxP: Cre-mediated recombination occurs in the 8-bp core sequence (GCATACAT). Cre recombinase
   7969..7992    +  misc_feature   MCS (fragment): pBluescript multiple cloning site
   7992..8580    +  misc_feature   WPRE: woodchuck hepatitis virus posttranscriptional regulatory element
   8581..8600    +  misc_feature   MCS (fragment): pBluescript multiple cloning site
   8602..203     +  CDS            nef (fragment) (across the origin): NEF_HV1LA - Experimental evidence at protein level: Swiss-Prot protein existence level 1. Extracellular Nef protein targets CD4(+) T-lymphocytes for apoptosis by interacting with CXCR4 surface receptors. From Human immunodeficiency virus type 1 group M subtype B (isolate Lai) (HIV-1).
