[The description below was written by a language model from this plasmid's Addgene catalogue record and pLannotate feature annotations shown in this document.]
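Description:
pBA900 is a lentiviral CRISPR guide RNA vector built on the pU6-sgRNA EF1Alpha-puro-T2A-BFP backbone and intended for delivery into mammalian cells. It is propagated in bacteria through a ColE1/pUC-type origin and ampicillin resistance (AmpR); the catalogue lists it as low copy and grown in a recombination-stabilising strain, as is common for LTR-containing plasmids. The listed size is about 8.9 kb, consistent with the sequenced record. The viral framework is HIV-1 derived. A CMV enhancer/promoter drives a truncated 5' LTR, followed by the Ψ packaging signal with a gag fragment, the RRE for Rev-dependent nuclear export, and the cPPT/CTS. WPRE and a second truncated LTR sit at the 3' end, so the genomic RNA can be packaged when helper functions are supplied in trans.

The payload is an sgRNA carrying the non-targeting eGFP-NT2 spacer and a Streptococcus pyogenes constant region modified to include capture sequence 2 (cs2) at its 3' end, cloned between BlpI and XhoI. The annotation detects the tracrRNA-derived scaffold. It does not call a U6 promoter, although the backbone name implies one upstream of the guide. The short "mVenus fragment" hit next to the scaffold probably reflects the eGFP-derived spacer rather than a coding element. Downstream, an EF-1α promoter expresses puromycin N-acetyltransferase and TagBFP, joined by T2A according to the backbone name, allowing drug selection and fluorescent tracking of transduced cells. Two loxP sites flank the guide and marker cassettes.

The associated publication concerns direct guide RNA capture in single-cell CRISPR screens, where the capture sequence lets the sgRNA be captured and sequenced directly. With its non-targeting guide, this construct fits use as a control in that setting.
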