Addgene plasmid #122237: pBA900
Purpose: Lentiviral CRISPR guide vector expressing a eGFP-NT2 sgRNA with cs2 incorporated at the 3' end of the sgRNA constant region.
Depositing lab: Jonathan Weissman. Depositing organization: University of California, San Francisco (UCSF). Publication: Combinatorial single-cell CRISPR screens by direct guide RNA capture and targeted sequencing. Replogle JM, Norman TM, Xu A, Hussmann JA, Chen J, Cogan JZ, Meer EJ, Terry JM, Riordan DP, Srinivas N, Fiddes IT, Arthur JG, Alvarado LJ, Pfeiffer KA, Mikkelsen TS, Weissman JS, Adamson B. Nat Biotechnol. 2020 Aug;38(8):954-961. doi: 10.1038/s41587-020-0470-y. Epub 2020 Mar 30. PubMed 32231336.
Backbone
  Vector backbone: pU6-sgRNA EF1Alpha-puro-T2A-BFP (Addgene, #60955)
  Total vector size (bp): 8910
  Modifications to backbone: A modified sgRNA (with capture sequence 2 at the 3' end of the constant region/tracr) was inserted using BlpI and XhoI sites.
  Vector type: Mammalian Expression, Lentiviral, CRISPR
  Selectable markers: Puromycin ; BFP
Growth in bacteria
  Bacterial resistance: Ampicillin, 100 μg/mL
  Growth temperature: 37°C
  Growth strain: NEB Stable
  Copy number: Low Copy
Gene/Insert
  Gene/Insert name: sgRNA with cs2 at the 3' end of the constant region
  gRNA/shRNA sequence: eGFP-NT2 - non-targeting
  Species: Synthetic
  Cloning method: Restriction Enzyme; 5′ cloning site BlpI (not destroyed); 3′ cloning site XhoI (not destroyed)
  Sequencing primers: 5′ cagcacaaaaggaaactcacc
Terms and licenses: Academic/Nonprofit Terms; Industry Terms: Not Available to Industry
How to cite: pBA900 was a gift from Jonathan Weissman (Addgene plasmid # 122237 ; http://n2t.net/addgene:122237 ; RRID:Addgene_122237)
